>Addgene plasmid #177135 | pGEX4T3-GST-PolB(K206A/K244A) | addgene full sequence | sequence record 350561 | Addgene NGS Result
GGCTTTACACTTTATGCTTCCGGCTCGTATGTTGTGTGGAATTGTGAGCGGATAACAATTTCACACAGGA
AACAGCTATGACCATGATTACGGATTCACTGGCCGTCGTTTTACAACGTCGTGACTGGGAAAACCCTGGC
GTTACCCAACTTAATCGCCTTGCAGCACATCCCCCTTTCGCCAGCTGGCGTAATAGCGAAGAGGCCCGCA
CCGATCGCCCTTCCCAACAGTTGCGCAGCCTGAATGGCGAATGGCGCTTTGCCTGGTTTCCGGCACCAGA
AGCGGTGCCGGAAAGCTGGCTGGAGTGCGATCTTCCTGAGGCCGATACTGTCGTCGTCCCCTCAAACTGG
CAGATGCACGGTTACGATGCGCCCATCTACACCAACGTGACCTATCCCATTACGGTCAATCCGCCGTTTG
TTCCCACGGAGAATCCGACGGGTTGTTACTCGCTCACATTTAATGTTGATGAAAGCTGGCTACAGGAAGG
CCAGACGCGAATTATTTTTGATGGCGTTGGAATTAGCTTATCGACTGCACGGTGCACCAATGCTTCTGGC
GTCAGGCAGCCATCGGAAGCTGTGGTATGGCTGTGCAGGTCGTAAATCACTGCATAATTCGTGTCGCTCA
AGGCGCACTCCCGTTCTGGATAATGTTTTTTGCGCCGACATCATAACGGTTCTGGCAAATATTCTGAAAT
GAGCTGTTGACAATTAATCATCGGCTCGTATAATGTGTGGAATTGTGAGCGGATAACAATTTCACACAGG
AAACAGTATTCATGTCCCCTATACTAGGTTATTGGAAAATTAAGGGCCTTGTGCAACCCACTCGACTTCT
TTTGGAATATCTTGAAGAAAAATATGAAGAGCATTTGTATGAGCGCGATGAAGGTGATAAATGGCGAAAC
AAAAAGTTTGAATTGGGTTTGGAGTTTCCCAATCTTCCTTATTATATTGATGGTGATGTTAAATTAACAC
AGTCTATGGCCATCATACGTTATATAGCTGACAAGCACAACATGTTGGGTGGTTGTCCAAAAGAGCGTGC
AGAGATTTCAATGCTTGAAGGAGCGGTTTTGGATATTAGATACGGTGTTTCGAGAATTGCATATAGTAAA
GACTTTGAAACTCTCAAAGTTGATTTTCTTAGCAAGCTACCTGAAATGCTGAAAATGTTCGAAGATCGTT
TATGTCATAAAACATATTTAAATGGTGATCATGTAACCCATCCTGACTTCATGTTGTATGACGCTCTTGA
TGTTGTTTTATACATGGACCCAATGTGCCTGGATGCGTTCCCAAAATTAGTTTGTTTTAAAAAACGTATT
GAAGCTATCCCACAAATTGATAAGTACTTGAAATCCAGCAAGTATATAGCATGGCCTTTGCAGGGCTGGC
AAGCCACGTTTGGTGGTGGCGACCATCCTCCAAAATCGGATCTGGTTCCGCGTGGATCCGAAAACCTGTA
TTTTCAGGGCTCGAATTCCCGGGTCGACATGAGCAAACGGAAGGCGCCGCAGGAGACTCTCAACGGGGGA
ATCACCGACATGCTCACAGAACTCGCAAACTTTGAGAAGAACGTGAGCCAAGCTATCCACAAGTACAATG
CTTACAGAAAAGCAGCATCTGTTATAGCAAAATACCCACACAAAATAAAGAGTGGAGCTGAAGCTAAGAA
ATTGCCTGGAGTAGGAACAAAAATTGCTGAAAAGATTGATGAGTTTTTAGCAACTGGAAAATTACGTAAA
CTGGAAAAGATTCGGCAGGATGATACGAGTTCATCCATCAATTTCCTGACTCGAGTTAGTGGCATTGGTC
CATCTGCTGCAAGGAAGTTTGTAGATGAAGGAATTAAAACACTAGAAGATCTCAGAAAAAATGAAGATAA
ATTGAACCATCATCAGCGAATTGGGCTGAAATATTTTGGGGACTTTGAAAAAAGAATTCCTCGTGAAGAG
ATGTTACAAATGCAAGATATTGTACTAAATGAAGTTAAAAAAGTGGATTCTGAATACATTGCTACAGTCT
GTGGCAGTTTCAGAAGAGGTGCAGAGTCCAGTGGTGACATGGATGTTCTCCTGACCCATCCCAGCTTCAC
TTCAGAATCAACCGCACAGCCAAAACTGTTACATCAGGTTGTGGAGCAGTTACAAAAGGTTCATTTTATC
ACAGATACCCTGTCAAAGGGTGAGACAAAGTTCATGGGTGTTTGCCAGCTTCCCAGTGCAAATGATGAAA
AAGAATATCCACACAGAAGAATTGATATCAGGTTGATACCCAAAGATCAGTATTACTGTGGTGTTCTCTA
TTTCACTGGGAGTGATATTTTCAATAAGAATATGAGGGCTCATGCCCTAGAAAAGGGTTTCACAATCAAT
GAGTACACCATCCGTCCCTTGGGAGTCACTGGAGTTGCAGGAGAACCCCTGCCAGTGGATAGTGAAAAAG
ACATCTTTGATTACATCCAGTGGAAATACCGGGAACCCAAGGACCGGAGCGAATGAGCGGCCGCATCGTG
ACTGACTGACGATCTGCCTCGCGCGTTTCGGTGATGACGGTGAAAACCTCTGACACATGCAGCTCCCGGA
GACGGTCACAGCTTGTCTGTAAGCGGATGCCGGGAGCAGACAAGCCCGTCAGGGCGCGTCAGCGGGTGTT
GGCGGGTGTCGGGGCGCAGCCATGACCCAGTCACGTAGCGATAGCGGAGTGTATAATTCTTGAAGACGAA
AGGGCCTCGTGATACGCCTATTTTTATAGGTTAATGTCATGATAATAATGGTTTCTTAGACGTCAGGTGG
CACTTTTCGGGGAAATGTGCGCGGAACCCCTATTTGTTTATTTTTCTAAATACATTCAAATATGTATCCG
CTCATGAGACAATAACCCTGATAAATGCTTCAATAATATTGAAAAAGGAAGAGTATGAGTATTCAACATT
TCCGTGTCGCCCTTATTCCCTTTTTTGCGGCATTTTGCCTTCCTGTTTTTGCTCACCCAGAAACGCTGGT
GAAAGTAAAAGATGCTGAAGATCAGTTGGGTGCACGAGTGGGTTACATCGAACTGGATCTCAACAGCGGT
AAGATCCTTGAGAGTTTTCGCCCCGAAGAACGTTTTCCAATGATGAGCACTTTTAAAGTTCTGCTATGTG
GCGCGGTATTATCCCGTGTTGACGCCGGGCAAGAGCAACTCGGTCGCCGCATACACTATTCTCAGAATGA
CTTGGTTGAGTACTCACCAGTCACAGAAAAGCATCTTACGGATGGCATGACAGTAAGAGAATTATGCAGT
GCTGCCATAACCATGAGTGATAACACTGCGGCCAACTTACTTCTGACAACGATCGGAGGACCGAAGGAGC
TAACCGCTTTTTTGCACAACATGGGGGATCATGTAACTCGCCTTGATCGTTGGGAACCGGAGCTGAATGA
AGCCATACCAAACGACGAGCGTGACACCACGATGCCTGCAGCAATGGCAACAACGTTGCGCAAACTATTA
ACTGGCGAACTACTTACTCTAGCTTCCCGGCAACAATTAATAGACTGGATGGAGGCGGATAAAGTTGCAG
GACCACTTCTGCGCTCGGCCCTTCCGGCTGGCTGGTTTATTGCTGATAAATCTGGAGCCGGTGAGCGTGG
GTCTCGCGGTATCATTGCAGCACTGGGGCCAGATGGTAAGCCCTCCCGTATCGTAGTTATCTACACGACG
GGGAGTCAGGCAACTATGGATGAACGAAATAGACAGATCGCTGAGATAGGTGCCTCACTGATTAAGCATT
GGTAACTGTCAGACCAAGTTTACTCATATATACTTTAGATTGATTTAAAACTTCATTTTTAATTTAAAAG
GATCTAGGTGAAGATCCTTTTTGATAATCTCATGACCAAAATCCCTTAACGTGAGTTTTCGTTCCACTGA
GCGTCAGACCCCGTAGAAAAGATCAAAGGATCTTCTTGAGATCCTTTTTTTCTGCGCGTAATCTGCTGCT
TGCAAACAAAAAAACCACCGCTACCAGCGGTGGTTTGTTTGCCGGATCAAGAGCTACCAACTCTTTTTCC
GAAGGTAACTGGCTTCAGCAGAGCGCAGATACCAAATACTGTCCTTCTAGTGTAGCCGTAGTTAGGCCAC
CACTTCAAGAACTCTGTAGCACCGCCTACATACCTCGCTCTGCTAATCCTGTTACCAGTGGCTGCTGCCA
GTGGCGATAAGTCGTGTCTTACCGGGTTGGACTCAAGACGATAGTTACCGGATAAGGCGCAGCGGTCGGG
CTGAACGGGGGGTTCGTGCACACAGCCCAGCTTGGAGCGAACGACCTACACCGAACTGAGATACCTACAG
CGTGAGCTATGAGAAAGCGCCACGCTTCCCGAAGGGAGAAAGGCGGACAGGTATCCGGTAAGCGGCAGGG
TCGGAACAGGAGAGCGCACGAGGGAGCTTCCAGGGGGAAACGCCTGGTATCTTTATAGTCCTGTCGGGTT
TCGCCACCTCTGACTTGAGCGTCGATTTTTGTGATGCTCGTCAGGGGGGCGGAGCCTATGGAAAAACGCC
AGCAACGCGGCCTTTTTACGGTTCCTGGCCTTTTGCTGGCCTTTTGCTCACATGTTCTTTCCTGCGTTAT
CCCCTGATTCTGTGGATAACCGTATTACCGCCTTTGAGTGAGCTGATACCGCTCGCCGCAGCCGAACGAC
CGAGCGCAGCGAGTCAGTGAGCGAGGAAGCGGAAGAGCGCCTGATGCGGTATTTTCTCCTTACGCATCTG
TGCGGTATTTCACACCGCATAAATTCCGACACCATCGAATGGCGCAAAACCTTTCGCGGTATGGCATGAT
AGCGCCCGGAAGAGAGTCAATTCAGGGTGGTGAATGTGAAACCAGTAACGTTATACGATGTCGCAGAGTA
TGCCGGTGTCTCTTATCAGACCGTTTCCCGCGTGGTGAACCAGGCCAGCCACGTTTCTGCGAAAACGCGG
GAAAAAGTGGAAGCGGCGATGGCGGAGCTGAATTACATTCCCAACCGCGTGGCACAACAACTGGCGGGCA
AACAGTCGTTGCTGATTGGCGTTGCCACCTCCAGTCTGGCCCTGCACGCGCCGTCGCAAATTGTCGCGGC
GATTAAATCTCGCGCCGATCAACTGGGTGCCAGCGTGGTGGTGTCGATGGTAGAACGAAGCGGCGTCGAA
GCCTGTAAAGCGGCGGTGCACAATCTTCTCGCGCAACGCGTCAGTGGGCTGATCATTAACTATCCGCTGG
ATGACCAGGATGCCATTGCTGTGGAAGCTGCCTGCACTAATGTTCCGGCGTTATTTCTTGATGTCTCTGA
CCAGACACCCATCAACAGTATTATTTTCTCCCATGAAGACGGTACGCGACTGGGCGTGGAGCATCTGGTC
GCATTGGGTCACCAGCAAATCGCGCTGTTAGCGGGCCCATTAAGTTCTGTCTCGGCGCGTCTGCGTCTGG
CTGGCTGGCATAAATATCTCACTCGCAATCAAATTCAGCCGATAGCGGAACGGGAAGGCGACTGGAGTGC
CATGTCCGGTTTTCAACAAACCATGCAAATGCTGAATGAGGGCATCGTTCCCACTGCGATGCTGGTTGCC
AACGATCAGATGGCGCTGGGCGCAATGCGCGCCATTACCGAGTCCGGGCTGCGCGTTGGTGCGGATATCT
CGGTAGTGGGATACGACGATACCGAAGACAGCTCATGTTATATCCCGCCGTTAACCACCATCAAACAGGA
TTTTCGCCTGCTGGGGCAAACCAGCGTGGACCGCTTGCTGCAACTCTCTCAGGGCCAGGCGGTGAAGGGC
AATCAGCTGTTGCCCGTCTCACTGGTGAAAAGAAAAACCACCCTGGCGCCCAATACGCAAACCGCCTCTC
CCCGCGCGTTGGCCGATTCATTAATGCAGCTGGCACGACAGGTTTCCCGACTGGAAAGCGGGCAGTGAGC
GCAACGCAATTAATGTAAGTTAGCTCACTCATTAGGCACCCCA
Features (pLannotate 1.2.2; 18 found; start..end, strand, type, name):
      4..34      +  promoter       lac promoter: promoter for the E. coli lac operon
     42..58      +  protein_bind   lac operator: The lac repressor binds to the lac operator to inhibit transcription in E. coli. This inhibition can be relieved by adding lactose or isopropyl-β-D-thiogalactopyranoside (IPTG). lac repressor encoded by lacI
     78..251     +  CDS            lacZα: LacZα fragment of β-galactosidase; lacZ fragment
    515..631     -  CDS            yciV (fragment): RNAAM_ECOLI - Also known as trpH From Escherichia coli (strain K12).
    707..735     +  promoter       tac promoter: strong E. coli promoter; hybrid between the trp and lac UV5 promoters
    743..759     +  protein_bind   lac operator: The lac repressor binds to the lac operator to inhibit transcription in E. coli. This inhibition can be relieved by adding lactose or isopropyl-β-D-thiogalactopyranoside (IPTG). lac repressor encoded by lacI
    782..1435    +  CDS            GST26_SCHJA: Experimental evidence at protein level: Swiss-Prot protein existence level 1. GST isoenzymes appear to play a central role in the parasite detoxification system. Other functions are also suspected including a role in increasing the solubility of haematin in the parasite gut. From Schistosoma japonicum (Blood fluke).
   1460..1480    +  CDS            TEV site: tobacco etch virus (TEV) protease recognition and cleavage site
   1499..2503    +  CDS            POLB: DPOLB_HUMAN - Experimental evidence at protein level: Swiss-Prot protein existence level 1. Repair polymerase that plays a key role in base-excision repair. Has 5'-deoxyribose-5-phosphate lyase (dRP lyase) activity that removes the 5' sugar phosphate and also acts as a DNA polymerase that adds one nucleotide to the 3' end of the arising single-nucleotide gap. Conducts 'gap-filling' DNA synthesis in a stepwise distributive fashion rather than in a processive fashion as for other DNA polymerases. From Homo sapiens (Human).
   2534..2573    +  CDS            rop (fragment): Rop protein, which maintains plasmids at low copy number; rop
   2675..2715    +  misc_feature   bom (fragment): basis of mobility region from pBR322
   2820..2924    +  promoter       AmpR promoter: bla
   2925..3785    +  CDS            AmpR: β-lactamase; bla; confers resistance to ampicillin, carbenicillin, and related antibiotics
   3956..4544    +  rep_origin     ori: high-copy-number ColE1/pMB1/pBR322/pUC origin of replication
   4730..4781    -  misc_feature   bom (fragment): basis of mobility region from pBR322
   4788..4865    +  promoter       lacI promoter: lacI
   4866..5948    +  CDS            lacI: lac repressor; lacI; The lac repressor binds to the lac operator to inhibit transcription in E. coli. This inhibition can be relieved by adding lactose or isopropyl-β-D-thiogalactopyranoside (IPTG).
   5961..5982    +  protein_bind   CAP binding site: CAP binding activates transcription in the presence of cAMP. E. coli catabolite activator protein
