[The description below was written by a language model from this plasmid's Addgene catalogue record and pLannotate feature annotations shown in this document.]
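Description:
pGEX4T3-GST-PolB(K206A/K244A) is a 5,993 bp bacterial expression plasmid built on the pGEX4T3 backbone for producing a mutant form of human DNA polymerase beta (PolB) as a glutathione S-transferase fusion in E. coli. It replicates from a ColE1/pMB1-type origin and is selected with ampicillin through the β-lactamase (AmpR) gene and its own promoter. The catalogue lists the copy number as unknown. Short fragments of rop and the pBR322 bom region, along with a lac promoter/operator and lacZα segment, are also annotated and appear to be backbone remnants rather than functional parts of the expression cassette.

The expression unit is driven by the tac promoter, a strong trp/lac hybrid, followed by a lac operator. The plasmid carries its own lacI gene, so transcription is held off by the lac repressor until it is relieved with IPTG. Downstream lies the Schistosoma japonicum GST coding sequence, then a TEV protease recognition site, and then the 1,005 bp PolB open reading frame, which was cloned between SalI and NotI sites. This arrangement allows affinity capture of the fusion through the N-terminal GST moiety and subsequent TEV cleavage to release PolB from the tag. The insert carries two lysine-to-alanine substitutions, K206A and K244A. The record does not explain their functional consequence, but the associated study concerns how PolB stability and sub-cellular localization are regulated through interactions with NQO1 and XRCC1 under oxidative stress. PolB itself is the gap-filling polymerase and dRP lyase of base-excision repair, and the construct is suited to making recombinant mutant protein for biochemical or interaction studies.
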