Addgene plasmid #177135: pGEX4T3-GST-PolB(K206A/K244A)
Purpose: Bacterial vector for expression of an N-terminal GST fusion of PolB(K206A/K244A) with a TEV protease site located between the GST tag and PolB(K206A/K244A)
Depositing lab: Robert Sobol. Depositing organization: University of South Alabama, Mitchell Cancer Institute. Publication: Stability and sub-cellular localization of DNA polymerase beta is regulated by interactions with NQO1 and XRCC1 in response to oxidative stress. Fang Q, Andrews J, Sharma N, Wilk A, Clark J, Slyskova J, Koczor CA, Lans H, Prakash A, Sobol RW. Nucleic Acids Res. 2019 Jul 9;47(12):6269-6286. doi: 10.1093/nar/gkz293. PubMed 31287140.
Backbone
  Vector backbone: pGEX4T3
  Backbone manufacturer: Sigma
  Total vector size (bp): 5993
  Vector type: Bacterial Expression
Growth in bacteria
  Bacterial resistance: Ampicillin, 100 μg/mL
  Growth temperature: 37°C
  Growth strain: DH5alpha
  Growth instructions: use BL21-Codonplus-RP for protein expression
  Copy number: Unknown
Gene/Insert
  Gene/Insert name: PolB
  Species: H. sapiens (human)
  Insert size (bp): 1005
  Promoter: Tac
  Tag / fusion protein: GST (N terminal on insert)
  Cloning method: Restriction Enzyme; 5′ cloning site SalI (unknown if destroyed); 3′ cloning site NotI (unknown if destroyed)
  Sequencing primers: 5′ TCCCGGGTCGACATGAGCAAACGGAAGGCGCCG; 3′ CACGATGCGGCCGCTCATTCGCTCCGGTCCTTGGG
Terms and licenses: Academic/Nonprofit Terms; Industry Terms: Not Available to Industry
How to cite: pGEX4T3-GST-PolB(K206A/K244A) was a gift from Robert Sobol (Addgene plasmid # 177135 ; http://n2t.net/addgene:177135 ; RRID:Addgene_177135)
